>Addgene plasmid #60088 | 4LD6 | depositor partial sequence | sequence record 96038 | Insert DNA Sequence
CAGAGCGTGTCGGAGTGCATCACGGAGGACGGCAGGACTGTGGCCGTGGGGGACATCGTCTGGGGTAAGA
TCCATGGTTTTCCTTGGTGGCCGGCGCGTGTTCTTGACATCAGTCTCGGCCAGAAGGAGGACGGAGAGCC
GTCTTGGCGAGAAGCGAAGGTCTCGTGGTTTGGTTCTCCGACTACGTCGTTCTTGTCTATTTCAAAACTC
TCCCCTTTCTCTGAATTTTTCAAACTGAGATTTAATCGTAAGAAGAAGGGGATGTATCGGAAAGCTATAA
CCGAGGCTGCAAATGCCGCAAGACACGTGGCCCCGGAAATCAGGGAGCTCTTAACCCAGTTTGAAACG
