>Addgene plasmid #60088 | 4LD6 | addgene partial sequence | sequence record 97142 | T7 5'-TAATACGACTCACTATAGGG-3'
AATATTTTGTTTACTTTAAGAAGGAGATATACCATGCATCATCATCATCATCACAGCAGCGGCAGAGAAA
ACTTGTATTTCCAGGGCCAGAGCGTGTCGGAGTGCATCACGGAGGACGGCAGGACTGTGGCCGTGGGGGA
CATCGTCTGGGGTAAGATCCATGGTTTTCCTTGGTGGCCGGCGCGTGTTCTTGACATCAGTCTCGGCCAG
AAGGAGGACGGAGAGCCGTCTTGGCGAGAAGCGAAGGTCTCGTGGTTTGGTTCTCCGACTACGTCGTTCT
TGTCTATTTCAAAACTCTCCCCTTTCTCTGAATTTTTCAAACTGAGATTTAATCGTAAGAAGAAGGGGAT
GTATCGGAAAGCTATAACCGAGGCTGCAAATGCCGCAAGACACGTGGCCCCGGAAATCAGGGAGCTCTTA
ACCCAGTTTGAAACGTGATGACGAAGCTTGCGGCCGCACTCGAGCACCACCACCACCACCACTGAGATCC
GGCTGCTAACAAAGCCCGAAAGGAAGCTGAGTTGGCTGCTGCCACCGCTGAGCAATAACTAGCATAACCC
CTTGGGGCCTCTAAACGGGTCTTGAGGGGTTTTTTGCTGAAAGGAGGAACTATATCCGGATTGGCGAATG
GG
[124 nt withheld, positions 633-756]
CGCCGGCTTTCCCCGTCAAGCTCTAAATC
