>Addgene plasmid #60088 | 4LD6 | addgene partial sequence | sequence record 97143 | T7term 5'-GCTAGTTATTGCTCAGCGG-3'
CGGGCTTTGTTAGCAGCCGGATCTCAGTGGTGGTGGTGGTGGTGCTCGAGTGCGGCCGCAAGCTTCGTCA
TCACGTTTCAAACTGGGTTAAGAGCTCCCTGATTTCCGGGGCCACGTGTCTTGCGGCATTTGCAGCCTCG
GTTATAGCTTTCCGATACATCCCCTTCTTCTTACGATTAAATCTCAGTTTGAAAAATTCAGAGAAAGGGG
AGAGTTTTGAAATAGACAAGAACGACGTAGTCGGAGAACCAAACCACGAGACCTTCGCTTCTCGCCAAGA
CGGCTCTCCGTCCTCCTTCTGGCCGAGACTGATGTCAAGAACACGCGCCGGCCACCAAGGAAAACCATGG
ATCTTACCCCAGACGATGTCCCCCACGGCCACAGTCCTGCCGTCCTCCGTGATGCACTCCGACACGCTCT
GGCCCTGGAAATACAAGTTTTCTCTGCCGCTGCTGTGATGATGATGATGATGCATGGTATATCTCCTTCT
TAAAGTTAAACAAAATTATTTCTAGAGGGGAATTGTTATCCGCTCACAATTCCCCTATAGTGAGTCGTAT
TAATTTCGCGGGATCGAGATCTCGATCCTCTACGCCGGACGCATCGTGGCCGGCATCACCGGCGCCACAG
GTGCGGTTGCTGGCGCCTATATCGCCGACATCACCGATGGGGAAGATCGGGCTCGCCACTTCGGGCTCAT
GAGCGCTTGTTTCGGCGTGGGTATGGTGGCAGG
