[The description below was written by a language model from this plasmid's Addgene catalogue record.]
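Description:
4LD6 is a bacterial expression plasmid built on the pET28-MHL backbone, designed to produce a fragment of the human protein PWWP2B for structure determination. It is selected with kanamycin and is recorded as a high-copy plasmid maintained in a standard cloning strain. The record does not list the origin of replication or other backbone features, and no feature table is provided.

The insert is a 348 bp segment of human PWWP2B, introduced by ligation-independent cloning. At this size it encodes only a portion of the protein, consistent with the repository's caution that the construct may not contain the full open reading frame. The plasmid name matches the Protein Data Bank entry listed among the insert's alternative names, indicating that this fragment was the one used to obtain that structure. The record flags a mutation field that points to comments not included here, so any sequence differences from the reference are not specified.

Expression is driven by a T7 promoter, so transcription depends on T7 RNA polymerase, which must be supplied by a suitable expression host rather than by the cloning strain used for propagation. The sequencing primers listed imply that the insert lies between the T7 promoter and a T7 terminator. An N-terminal 6xHis tag is fused to the insert, allowing the recombinant protein to be purified by immobilized metal affinity chromatography. The construct is typically used for recombinant production of this PWWP2B fragment for crystallography and related biochemical or biophysical studies.
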