Addgene plasmid #60088: 4LD6
Purpose: Bacterial expression for structure determination; may not be full ORF
Depositing lab: Cheryl Arrowsmith. Depositing organization: University of Toronto.
Backbone
  Vector backbone: pET28-MHL
  Vector type: Bacterial Expression
Growth in bacteria
  Bacterial resistance: Kanamycin, 50 μg/mL
  Growth temperature: 37°C
  Growth strain: DH5alpha
  Copy number: High Copy
Gene/Insert
  Gene/Insert name: PWWP2B:JMC079-A09:C228600 (alt names: PDB ID: 4LD6; PWWP2B)
  Species: H. sapiens (human)
  Insert size (bp): 348
  Mutation: See comments
  GenBank ID: gi|148839375
  Entrez Gene: PWWP2B (a.k.a. PWWP2, bA432J24.1, pp8607)
  Promoter: T7
  Tag / fusion protein: 6xHis (N terminal on insert)
  Cloning method: Ligation Independent Cloning
  Sequencing primers: 5′ T7; 3′ T7 Terminal
Terms and licenses: Academic/Nonprofit Terms; Industry Terms: Not Available to Industry
How to cite: 4LD6 was a gift from Cheryl Arrowsmith (Addgene plasmid # 60088 ; http://n2t.net/addgene:60088 ; RRID:Addgene_60088)
